Addgene plasmid #156644: pD649-HAsp-KIR2DL5B-Fc(DAPA)-AviTag-6xHis
Purpose: Mammalian expression of cell-surface protein extracellular domain fused to Fc(DAPA)-Avi-6xHis. Protein is secreted from cells.
Depositing lab: Chris Garcia. Depositing organization: Stanford University. Publication: A Human IgSF Cell-Surface Interactome Reveals a Complex Network of Protein-Protein Interactions. Wojtowicz WM, Vielmetter J, Fernandes RA, Siepe DH, Eastman CL, Chisholm GB, Cox S, Klock H, Anderson PW, Rue SM, Miller JJ, Glaser SM, Bragstad ML, Vance J, Lam AW, Lesley SA, Zinn K, Garcia KC. Cell. 2020 Aug 20;182(4):1027-1043.e17. doi: 10.1016/j.cell.2020.07.025. PubMed 32822567.
Backbone
  Vector backbone: pD649
  Backbone size w/o insert (bp): 6106
  Vector type: Mammalian Expression
Growth in bacteria
  Bacterial resistance: Ampicillin, 100 μg/mL
  Growth temperature: 37°C
  Growth strain: DH5alpha
  Copy number: High Copy
Gene/Insert
  Gene/Insert name: KIR2DL5B (alt name: KI2LB)
  Species: H. sapiens (human)
  Insert size (bp): 651
  Mutation: Fc region of human IgG contains D265A and P329A mutations (DAPA)
  Entrez Gene: KIR2DL5B (a.k.a. KIR2DL5, KIR2DL5.2, KIR2DLX)
  Promoter: CMV/SP6
  Tag / fusion protein: Fc(DAPA)-AviTag-6xHis (C terminal on backbone)
  Cloning method: Restriction Enzyme; 5′ cloning site GCGGCCGC (not destroyed); 3′ cloning site GGCGCGCC (not destroyed)
  Sequencing primers: 5′ ATTTAGGTGACACTATAG; 3′ CACGTACCAGTTGAACTTCACC
Resource information
  A portion of this plasmid was derived from a plasmid made by: synthesis by ThermoFisher
Terms and licenses: Academic/Nonprofit Terms; Industry Terms: Not Available to Industry
Depositor comments: Some plasmids in this collection may have an IS4-like element ISVsa5 family transposase upstream of the CMV promoter.
How to cite: pD649-HAsp-KIR2DL5B-Fc(DAPA)-AviTag-6xHis was a gift from Chris Garcia (Addgene plasmid # 156644 ; http://n2t.net/addgene:156644 ; RRID:Addgene_156644)
