[The description below was written by a language model from this plasmid's Addgene catalogue record and pLannotate feature annotations shown in this document.]
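Description:
pD649-HAsp-KIR2DL5B-Fc(DAPA)-AviTag-6xHis is a mammalian expression plasmid built on the pD649 backbone for producing a secreted, soluble form of a human cell-surface receptor. It is maintained in E. coli as a high-copy plasmid through a ColE1/pUC-type origin and selected with ampicillin via the β-lactamase gene. The feature table also shows an SV40 early promoter/EM7 promoter cassette driving a puromycin N-acetyltransferase coding sequence with an SV40 polyadenylation signal, which would allow puromycin selection in mammalian cells. Short fragments of f1 ori, ble, KanR and lacZα appear to be backbone remnants.

The expression unit uses the CMV immediate early enhancer and promoter, followed by a fragment of CMV intron A and an SP6 promoter that also serves as a sequencing primer site. The open reading frame begins with a signal peptide: the name indicates an HA signal peptide, while the automated annotation matches a fragment of an immunoglobulin heavy chain signal sequence. This is followed by the 651 bp extracellular domain of human KIR2DL5B, cloned between NotI and AscI sites that remain intact. The annotation tool labels this segment as a KIR2DL4 fragment, most likely reflecting homology within the KIR family rather than a different insert. Downstream is the human IgG1 Fc carrying the D265A and P329A (DAPA) substitutions, which are generally used to reduce Fc effector binding, then an AviTag for site-specific biotinylation by BirA and a 6xHis tag for metal-affinity purification, ending in a bGH polyadenylation signal. The two small tags are not annotated in the feature table.

The plasmid belongs to a collection made to express ectodomains for mapping extracellular protein-protein interactions among human immunoglobulin superfamily proteins. The depositor notes that some plasmids in the collection may carry an IS4-like transposase insertion upstream of the CMV promoter; none is annotated here.
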