Features (pLannotate 1.2.2; 21 found; start..end, strand, type, name):
     77..380     +  enhancer       CMV enhancer: human cytomegalovirus immediate early enhancer
    381..584     +  promoter       CMV promoter: human cytomegalovirus (CMV) immediate early promoter
    720..763     +  intron         CMV intron (fragment): modified intron A from human cytomegalovirus
    815..833     +  promoter       SP6 promoter: promoter for bacteriophage SP6 RNA polymerase
    837..874     +  CDS            IgH signal sequence (fragment): signal sequence from the mouse immunoglobulin heavy chain variable region
    932..1633    +  CDS            KIR2DL4 (fragment): KI2L4_HUMAN - Also known as CD158D, KIR103AS. Experimental evidence at protein level: Swiss-Prot protein existence level 1. Receptor for non-classical major histocompatibility class Ib HLA-G molecules. Recognizes HLA-G in complex with B2M/beta-2 microglobulin and a nonamer self-peptide (peptide-bound HLA-G-B2M). In decidual NK cells, binds peptide-bound HLA-G-B2M complex and triggers NK cell senescence-associated secretory phenotype as a molecular switch to promote vascular remodeling and fetal growth in early pregnancy (PubMed:23184984, PubMed:29262349, PubMed:16366734). May play a role in ba
   1649..2326    +  CDS            IGHG1 (fragment): IGHG1_HUMAN - Experimental evidence at protein level: Swiss-Prot protein existence level 1. Constant region of immunoglobulin heavy chains. Immunoglobulins, also known as antibodies, are membrane-bound or secreted glycoproteins produced by B lymphocytes. In the recognition phase of humoral immunity, the membrane-bound immunoglobulins serve as receptors which, upon binding of a specific antigen, trigger the clonal expansion and differentiation of B lymphocytes into immunoglobulins- secreting plasma cells. Secreted immunoglobulins mediate the effector phase of humoral immunity, which results in
   2541..2652    +  polyA_signal   bGH poly(A) signal: bovine growth hormone polyadenylation signal
   2653..2761    +  rep_origin     f1 ori (fragment): f1 bacteriophage origin of replication; arrow indicates direction of (+) strand synthesis
   2775..3104    +  promoter       SV40 promoter: SV40 enhancer and early promoter
   3152..3199    +  promoter       EM7 promoter: synthetic bacterial promoter&nbsp
   3218..3817    +  CDS            PuroR (fragment): puromycin N-acetyltransferase; pac from Streptomyces; confers resistance to puromycin
   3827..3952    +  CDS            ble (fragment): BLE_KLEPN - Experimental evidence at protein level: Swiss-Prot protein existence level 1. Binding protein with a strong affinity to the bleomycin family of antibiotics. Binds to CL990; an antimitotic-antibiotic compound. From Klebsiella pneumoniae.
   3947..4068    +  polyA_signal   SV40 poly(A) signal: SV40 polyadenylation signal
   4121..4981    -  CDS            AmpR: β-lactamase; bla; confers resistance to ampicillin, carbenicillin, and related antibiotics
   4984..5080    -  promoter       AmpR promoter (fragment): bla
   5110..5134    -  CDS            KanR (fragment): aminoglycoside phosphotransferase; aph(3')-Ia; confers resistance to kanamycin
   5245..5833    +  rep_origin     ori: high-copy-number ColE1/pMB1/pBR322/pUC origin of replication
   6058..6075    +  terminator     rrnB T2 terminator (fragment): transcription terminator T2 from the E. coli rrnB gene
   6100..6119    -  CDS            lacZα (fragment): LacZα fragment of β-galactosidase; lacZ fragment
   6575..6591    +  protein_bind   lac operator: The lac repressor binds to the lac operator to inhibit transcription in E. coli. This inhibition can be relieved by adding lactose or isopropyl-β-D-thiogalactopyranoside (IPTG). lac repressor encoded by lacI
>Addgene plasmid #156644 | pD649-HAsp-KIR2DL5B-Fc(DAPA)-AviTag-6xHis | addgene full sequence | sequence record 430452 | Addgene NGS Result
GGCATTGATTATTGACTAGTTATTAATAGTAATCAATTACGGGGTCATTAGTTCATAGCCCATATATGGA
GTTCCGCGTTACATAACTTACGGTAAATGGCCCGCCTGGCTGACCGCCCAACGACCCCCGCCCATTGACG
TCAATAATGACGTATGTTCCCATAGTAACGCCAATAGGGACTTTCCATTGACGTCAATGGGTGGAGTATT
TACGGTAAACTGCCCACTTGGCAGTACATCAAGTGTATCATATGCCAAGTACGCCCCCTATTGACGTCAA
TGACGGTAAATGGCCCGCCTGGCATTATGCCCAGTACATGACCTTATGGGACTTTCCTACTTGGCAGTAC
ATCTACGTATTAGTCATCGCTATTACCATGGTGATGCGGTTTTGGCAGTACATCAATGGGCGTGGATAGC
GGTTTGACTCACGGGGATTTCCAAGTCTCCACCCCATTGACGTCAATGGGAGTTTGTTTTGGCACCAAAA
TCAACGGGACTTTCCAAAATGTCGTAACAACTCCGCCCCATTGACGCAAATGGGCGGTAGGCGTGTACGG
TGGGAGGTCTATATAAGCAGAGCTCGTTTAGTGAACCGTCAGATCGCCTGGAGACGCCATCCACGCTGTT
TTGACCTCCATAGAAGACACCGGGACCGATCCAGCCTCCGCGGCCGGGAACGGTGCATTGGAACGCGGAT
TCCCCGTGCCAAGAGTGACGTAAGTACCGCCTATAGAGTCTATAGGCCCACCCCCTTGGCTTCGTTAGAA
CGCGGCTACAATTAATACATAACCTTATGTATCATACACATACGATTTAGGTGACACTATAGAATAACAT
CCACTTTGCCTTTCTCTCCACAGGTGTCCACTCCCAGGTCCAACTGCACCTCGGTTCTATCGAAAACGCG
CCTGCTAGCGCCACCATGAAGACCATCATTGCCCTGAGCTACATCTTCTGCCTGGTGTTCGCTGCGGCCG
CCCATGAAGGTGGACAAGATAAGCCTCTGCTGAGCGCCTGGCCTTCTGCTGTTGTTCCTAGAGGCGGACA
CGTGACCCTGCTGTGTAGAAGCAGACTGGGCTTCACCATCTTCAGCCTGTACAAAGAGGACGGCGTCCCC
GTTCCTGAGCTGTACAACAAGATCTTCTGGAAGTCCATCCTGATGGGCCCCGTGACACCAGCTCACGCCG
GCACATATAGATGCAGAGGCTCTCACCCTAGAAGCCCCATTGAGTGGTCCGCTCCTAGCAACCCTCTGGT
CATCGTGGTCACCGGCCTGTTTGGCAAGCCTTCTCTGTCTGCTCAGCCTGGACCTACAGTGCGGACAGGC
GAGAATGTGACCCTGAGCTGCAGCAGCAGATCCAGCTTCGACATGTACCACCTGAGCAGAGAGGGCAGAG
CCCACGAACCTAGACTGCCTGCTGTGCCTTCCGTGAATGGCACCTTCCAGGCCGATTTTCCACTGGGACC
TGCCACACACGGCGGCACCTACACATGTTTTGGCAGCCTGCACGACAGCCCCTACGAGTGGTCTGATCCT
TCTGATCCACTGCTGGTGTCCGTGACCGGCAATAGCAGTAGCAGCAGCTCTAGCCCTACCGAGCCTAGCA
GCAAGACCGGCATCAGAAGGCATGGCGCGCCGGGCGGCGACAAGACCCACACCTGCCCCCCCTGCCCAGC
TCCAGAACTGCTGGGAGGGCCTTCCGTGTTCCTGTTCCCCCCCAAGCCCAAGGACACCCTGATGATCAGC
AGGACCCCCGAGGTGACCTGCGTGGTGGTGGCCGTGTCCCACGAGGACCCAGAGGTGAAGTTCAACTGGT
ACGTGGACGGCGTGGAGGTGCACAACGCCAAGACCAAGCCCAGAGAGGAGCAGTACAACAGCACCTACAG
GGTGGTGTCCGTGCTGACCGTGCTGCACCAGGACTGGCTGAACGGCAAAGAATACAAGTGCAAAGTCTCC
AACAAGGCCCTGGCTGCCCCAATCGAAAAGACAATCAGCAAGGCCAAGGGCCAGCCACGGGAGCCCCAGG
TGTACACCCTGCCCCCCAGCCGGGAGGAGATGACCAAGAACCAGGTGTCCCTGACCTGTCTGGTGAAGGG
CTTCTACCCCAGCGATATCGCCGTGGAGTGGGAGAGCAACGGCCAGCCCGAGAACAACTACAAGACCACC
CCCCCAGTGCTGGACAGCGACGGCAGCTTCTTCCTGTACAGCAAGCTGACCGTGGACAAGTCCAGGTGGC
AGCAGGGCAACGTGTTCAGCTGCAGCGTGATGCACGAGGCCCTGCACAACCACTACACCCAGAAGTCCCT
GAGCCTGAGCCCCGGCGGCAGCGGTCTTAATGATATTTTCGAGGCTCAGAAGATTGAGTGGCATGAACAC
CACCACCATCACCACTAAGGCCGGCCTGTAGTCACTGGCACAACGCGTTACCCGGTAAGCCAATCGGGTA
TACACGGTCGTCATACTGCAGACAGGGTTCTTCTACTTTGCAAGATAGTCTTGAGTAGTAAAATAAATAG
ATAGAGAAAATCAGCCTCGACTGTGCCTTCTAGTTGCCAGCCATCTGTTGTTTGCCCCTCCCCCGTGCCT
TCCTTGACCCTGGAAGGTGCCACTCCCACTGTCCTTTCCTAATAAAATGAGGAAATTGCATCACAACACT
CAACCCTATCTCGGTCTATTCTTTTGATTTATAAGGGATTTTGCCGATTTCGGCCTATTGGTTAAAAAAT
GAGCTGATTTAACAAAAATTTAACGCGAATTAATTCTGTGGAATGTGTGTCAGTTAGGGTGTGGAAAGTC
CCCAGGCTCCCCAGCAGGCAGAAGTATGCAAAGCATGCATCTCAATTAGTCAGCAACCAGGTGTGGAAAG
TCCCCAGGCTCCCCAGCAGGCAGAAGTATGCAAAGCATGCATCTCAATTAGTCAGCAACCATAGTCCCGC
CCCTAACTCCGCCCATCCCGCCCCTAACTCCGCCCAGTTCCGCCCATTCTCCGCCCCATGGCTGACTAAT
TTTTTTTATTTATGCAGAGGCCGAGGCCGCCTCTGCCTCTGAGCTATTCCAGAAGTAGTGAGGAGGCTTT
TTTGGAGGCCTAGGCTTTTGCAAAAAGCTCCCGGGAGCTTGTATATCCATTTTCGGATCTGATCAGCACG
TGTTGACAATTAATCATCGGCATAGTATATCGGCATAGTATAATACGACAAGGTGAGGAACTAAACCATG
ACCGAGTACAAGCCCACGGTGCGCCTCGCCACCCGCGACGACGTCCCCAGGGCCGTACGCACCCTCGCCG
CCGCGTTCGCCGACTACCCCGCCACGCGCCACACCGTCGATCCGGACCGCCACATCGAGCGGGTCACCGA
GCTGCAAGAACTCTTCCTCACGCGCGTCGGGCTCGACATCGGCAAGGTGTGGGTCGCGGACGACGGCGCC
GCGGTGGCGGTCTGGACCACGCCGGAGAGCGTCGAAGCGGGGGCGGTGTTCGCCGAGATCGGCCCGCGCA
TGGCCGAGTTGAGCGGTTCCCGGCTGGCCGCGCAGCAACAGATGGAAGGCCTCCTGGCGCCGCACCGGCC
CAAGGAGCCCGCGTGGTTCCTGGCCACCGTCGGCGTCTCGCCCGACCACCAGGGCAAGGGTCTGGGCAGC
GCCGTCGTGCTCCCCGGAGTGGAGGCGGCCGAGCGCGCCGGGGTGCCCGCCTTCCTGGAGACATCCGCGC
CCCGCAACCTCCCCTTCTACGAGCGGCTCGGCTTCACCGTCACCGCCGACGTCGAGGTGCCCGAAGGACC
GCGCACCTGGTGCATGACCCGCAAGCCCGGTGCCTGACACGTGCTACGAGATTTCGATTCCACCGCCGCC
TTCTATGAAAGGTTGGGCTTCGGAATCGTTTTCCGGGACGCCGGCTGGATGATCCTCCAGCGCGGGGATC
TCATGCTGGAGTTCTTCGCCCACCCCAACTTGTTTATTGCAGCTTATAATGGTTACAAATAAAGCAATAG
CATCACAAATTTCACAAATAAAGCATTTTTTTCACTGCATTCTAGTTGTGGTTTGTCCAAACTCATCAAT
GTATCTTATCATGTCTGTATACCGTCGACCTCTAGCTAGAGCTTGGCGTAATCATGGTCATTACCAATGC
TTAATCAGTGAGGCACCTATCTCAGCGATCTGTCTATTTCGTTCATCCATAGTTGCCTGACTCCCCGTCG
TGTAGATAACTACGATACGGGAGGGCTTACCATCTGGCCCCAGCGCTGCGATGATACCGCGAGAACCACG
CTCACCGGCTCCGGATTTATCAGCAATAAACCAGCCAGCCGGAAGGGCCGAGCGCAGAAGTGGTCCTGCA
ACTTTATCCGCCTCCATCCAGTCTATTAATTGTTGCCGGGAAGCTAGAGTAAGTAGTTCGCCAGTTAATA
GTTTGCGCAACGTTGTTGCCATCGCTACAGGCATCGTGGTGTCACGCTCGTCGTTTGGTATGGCTTCATT
CAGCTCCGGTTCCCAACGATCAAGGCGAGTTACATGATCCCCCATGTTGTGCAAAAAAGCGGTTAGCTCC
TTCGGTCCTCCGATCGTTGTCAGAAGTAAGTTGGCCGCAGTGTTATCACTCATGGTTATGGCAGCACTGC
ATAATTCTCTTACTGTCATGCCATCCGTAAGATGCTTTTCTGTGACTGGTGAGTACTCAACCAAGTCATT
CTGAGAATAGTGTATGCGGCGACCGAGTTGCTCTTGCCCGGCGTCAATACGGGATAATACCGCGCCACAT
AGCAGAACTTTAAAAGTGCTCATCATTGGAAAACGTTCTTCGGGGCGAAAACTCTCAAGGATCTTACCGC
TGTTGAGATCCAGTTCGATGTAACCCACTCGTGCACCCAACTGATCTTCAGCATCTTTTACTTTCACCAG
CGTTTCTGGGTGAGCAAAAACAGGAAGGCAAAATGCCGCAAAAAAGGGAATAAGGGCGACACGGAAATGT
TGAATACTCATATTCTTCCTTTTTCAATATTATTGAAGCATTTATCAGGGTTATTGTCTCATGAGCGGAT
ACATATTTGAATGTATTTAGAAAAATAAACAAATAGGGGTCAGTGTTACAACCAATTAACCAATTCTGAA
CATTATCGCGAGCCCATTTATACCTGAATATGGCTCATAACACCCCTTGCTCATGACCAAAATCCCTTAA
CGTGAGTTACGCGCGCGTCGTTCCACTGAGCGTCAGACCCCGTAGAAAAGATCAAAGGATCTTCTTGAGA
TCCTTTTTTTCTGCGCGTAATCTGCTGCTTGCAAACAAAAAAACCACCGCTACCAGCGGTGGTTTGTTTG
CCGGATCAAGAGCTACCAACTCTTTTTCCGAAGGTAACTGGCTTCAGCAGAGCGCAGATACCAAATACTG
TTCTTCTAGTGTAGCCGTAGTTAGCCCACCACTTCAAGAACTCTGTAGCACCGCCTACATACCTCGCTCT
GCTAATCCTGTTACCAGTGGCTGCTGCCAGTGGCGATAAGTCGTGTCTTACCGGGTTGGACTCAAGACGA
TAGTTACCGGATAAGGCGCAGCGGTCGGGCTGAACGGGGGGTTCGTGCACACAGCCCAGCTTGGAGCGAA
CGACCTACACCGAACTGAGATACCTACAGCGTGAGCTATGAGAAAGCGCCACGCTTCCCGAAGGGAGAAA
GGCGGACAGGTATCCGGTAAGCGGCAGGGTCGGAACAGGAGAGCGCACGAGGGAGCTTCCAGGGGGAAAC
GCCTGGTATCTTTATAGTCCTGTCGGGTTTCGCCACCTCTGACTTGAGCGTCGATTTTTGTGATGCTCGT
CAGGGGGGCGGAGCCTATGGAAAAACGCCAGCAACGCGGCCTTTTTACGGTTCCTGGCCTTTTGCTGGCC
TTTTGCTCACATGTTCTTTCCTGCGTTATCCCCTGATTCTGTGGATAACCGTATTACCGCCTTTGAGTGA
GCTGATACCGCTCGCCGCAGCCGAACGACCGAGCGCAGCGAGTCAGTGAGCGAGGAAGCGGAAGGCGAGA
GTAGGGAACTGCCAGGCATCAAACTAAGCAGAAGGCCCCTGACGGATGGCCTTTTTGCGTTTCTACAAAC
TCTTTCTGTGTTGTAAAACGACGGCCAGTCTTAAGCTCGGGCCCCCTGGGCGGTTCTGATAACGAGTAAT
CGTTAATCCGCAAATAACGTAAAAACCCGCTTCGGCGGGTTTTTTTATGGGGGGAGTTTAGGGAAAGAGC
ATTTGTCAGAATATTTAAGGGCGCCTGTCACTTTGCTTGATATATGAGAATTATTTAACCTTATAAATGA
GAAAAAAGCAACGCACTTTAAATAAGATACGTTGCTTTTTCGATTGATGAACACCTATAATTAAACTATT
CATCTATTATTTATGATTTTTTGTATATACAATATTTCTAGTTTGTTAAAGAGAATTAAGAAAATAAATC
TCGAAAATAATAAAGGGAAAATCAGTTTTTGATATCAAAATTATACATGTCAACGATAATACAAAATATA
ATACAAACTATAAGATGTTATCAGTATTTATTATCATTTAGAATAAATTTTGTGTCGCCCTTAATTGTGA
GCGGATAACAATTACGAGCTTCATGCACAGTGGCGTTGACTCAATATTGGCCATTAGCCATATTATTCAT
TGGTTATATAGCATAAATCAATATTGGCTATTGGCCATTGCATACGTTGTATCTATATCATAATATGTAC
ATTTATATTGGCTCATGTCCAATATGACCGCCATGTT
